>Addgene plasmid #154186 | pETDuet1-WT-LanCL2-C-Ter-His | addgene full sequence | sequence record 305914 | Addgene NGS Result
AACAGTCCCCCGGCCACGGGGCCTGCCACCATACCCACGCCGAAACAAGCGCTCATGAGCCCGAAGTGGC
GAGCCCGATCTTCCCCATCGGTGATGTCGGCGATATAGGCGCCAGCAACCGCACCTGTGGCGCCGGTGAT
GCCGGCCACGATGCGTCCGGCGTAGAGGATCGAGATCGATCTCGATCCCGCGAAATTAATACGACTCACT
ATAGGGGAATTGTGAGCGGATAACAATTCCCCTCTAGAAATAATTTTGTTTAACTTTAAGAAGGAGATAT
ACCATGGGCGAGACCATGTCAAAGAGGCTGAAGCTCCACCTGGGAGGGGAGGCAGAAATGGAGGAACGGG
CGTTCGTCAACCCCTTCCCGGACTACGAGGCCGCCGCCGGGGCGCTGCTCGCCTCCGGAGCGGCCGAAGA
GACAGGCTGTGTTCGTCCCCCGGCCACCCCGGATGAGCCCGGCCTCCCTTTTCATCAGGACGGGAAGATC
ATTCATAATTTCATAAGACGGATCCAGACCAAAATTAAAGATCTTCTGCAGCAAATGGAAGAAGGGCTGA
AGACAGCTGATCCCCATGACTGCTCTGCTTATACTGGCTGGACAGGCATAGCCCTTTTGTACCTGCAGTT
GTACCGGGTCACATGTGACCAAACCTACCTGCTCCGATCCCTGGATTACGTAAAAAGAACACTTCGGAAT
CTGAATGGCCGCAGGGTCACCTTCCTCTGTGGGGATGCTGGCCCCCTGGCTGTTGGAGCTGTGATTTATC
ACAAACTCAGAAGTGACTGTGAGTCCCAGGAATGTGTCACAAAACTTTTGCAGCTCCAGAGATCGGTTGT
CTGCCAAGAATCAGACCTTCCTGATGAGCTGCTTTATGGACGGGCAGGTTATCTGTATGCCTTACTGTAC
CTGAACACAGAGATAGGTCCAGGCACCGTGTGTGAGTCAGCTATTAAAGAGGTAGTCAATGCTATTATTG
AATCGGGTAAGACTTTGTCAAGGGAAGAAAGAAAAACGGAGCGCTGCCCGCTGTTGTACCAGTGGCACCG
GAAGCAGTACGTTGGAGCAGCCCATGGCATGGCTGGAATTTACTATATGTTAATGCAGCCGGCAGCAAAA
GTGGACCAAGAAACCTTGACAGAAATGGTGAAACCCAGTATTGATTATGTGCGCCACAAAAAATTCCGAT
CTGGGAATTACCCATCATCATTAAGCAATGAAACAGACCGGCTGGTGCACTGGTGCCACGGCGCCCCGGG
GGTCATCCACATGCTCATGCAGGCGTACAAGGTCTTTAAGGAGGAGAAGTACTTGAAAGAGGCCATGGAG
TGTAGCGATGTGATTTGGCAGCGAGGTTTGCTGCGGAAGGGCTACGGGATATGCCATGGGACTGCTGGCA
ACGGCTATTCCTTCCTGTCCCTTTACCGTCTCACGCAGGATAAGAAGTACCTCTACCGAGCTTGCAAGTT
TGCAGAGTGGTGTCTAGATTACGGAGCACACGGGTGCCGCATTCCTGACAGACCCTATTCGCTCTTTGAA
GGCATGGCTGGCGCTATTCACTTTCTCTCTGATGTCCTGGGACCAGAGACATCACGGTTTCCAGCATTTG
AACTTGACTCTTCGAAGAGGGATCATCACCATCATCACCACGCGGCCGCATAATGCTTAAGTCGAACAGA
AAGTAATCGTATTGTACACGGCCGCATAATCGAAATTAATACGACTCACTATAGGGGAATTGTGAGCGGA
TAACAATTCCCCATCTTAGTATATTAGTTAAGTATAAGAAGGAGATATACATATGGCAGATCTCAATTGG
ATATCGGCCGGCCACGCGATCGCTGACGTCGGTACCCTCGAGTCTGGTAAAGAAACCGCTGCTGCGAAAT
TTGAACGCCAGCACATGGACTCGTCTACTAGCGCAGCTTAATTAACCTAGGCTGCTGCCACCGCTGAGCA
ATAACTAGCATAACCCCTTGGGGCCTCTAAACGGGTCTTGAGGGGTTTTTTGCTGAAAGGAGGAACTATA
TCCGGATTGGCGAATGGG
[124 nt withheld, positions 2049-2172]
C
[91 nt withheld, positions 2174-2264]
A
[49 nt withheld, positions 2266-2314]
CCTTTGACGTTGGAGTCCACGTTCTTT
[37 nt withheld, positions 2342-2378]
ACCCTATCTCGGTCTATTCTTTTGATTTATAAGGGATTTTGCCGATTTCGGCCTATTGGTTAAAAAATGA
GCTGATTTAACAAAAATTTAACGCGAATTTTAACAAAATATTAACGTTTACAATTTCTGGCGGCACGATG
GCATGAGATTATCAAAAAGGATCTTCACCTAGATCCTTTTAAATTAAAAATGAAGTTTTAAATCAATCTA
AAGTATATATGAGTAAACTTGGTCTGACAGTTACCAATGCTTAATCAGTGAGGCACCTATCTCAGCGATC
TGTCTATTTCGTTCATCCATAGTTGCCTGACTCCCCGTCGTGTAGATAACTACGATACGGGAGGGCTTAC
CATCTGGCCCCAGTGCTGCAATGATACCGCGAGACCCACGCTCACCGGCTCCAGATTTATCAGCAATAAA
CCAGCCAGCCGGAAGGGCCGAGCGCAGAAGTGGTCCTGCAACTTTATCCGCCTCCATCCAGTCTATTAAT
TGTTGCCGGGAAGCTAGAGTAAGTAGTTCGCCAGTTAATAGTTTGCGCAACGTTGTTGCCATTGCTACAG
GCATCGTGGTGTCACGCTCGTCGTTTGGTATGGCTTCATTCAGCTCCGGTTCCCAACGATCAAGGCGAGT
TACATGATCCCCCATGTTGTGCAAAAAAGCGGTTAGCTCCTTCGGTCCTCCGATCGTTGTCAGAAGTAAG
TTGGCCGCAGTGTTATCACTCATGGTTATGGCAGCACTGCATAATTCTCTTACTGTCATGCCATCCGTAA
GATGCTTTTCTGTGACTGGTGAGTACTCAACCAAGTCATTCTGAGAATAGTGTATGCGGCGACCGAGTTG
CTCTTGCCCGGCGTCAATACGGGATAATACCGCGCCACATAGCAGAACTTTAAAAGTGCTCATCATTGGA
AAACGTTCTTCGGGGCGAAAACTCTCAAGGATCTTACCGCTGTTGAGATCCAGTTCGATGTAACCCACTC
GTGCACCCAACTGATCTTCAGCATCTTTTACTTTCACCAGCGTTTCTGGGTGAGCAAAAACAGGAAGGCA
AAATGCCGCAAAAAAGGGAATAAGGGCGACACGGAAATGTTGAATACTCATACTCTTCCTTTTTCAATCA
TGATTGAAGCATTTATCAGGGTTATTGTCTCATGAGCGGATACATATTTGAATGTATTTAGAAAAATAAA
CAAATAGGTCATGACCAAAATCCCTTAACGTGAGTTTTCGTTCCACTGAGCGTCAGACCCCGTAGAAAAG
ATCAAAGGATCTTCTTGAGATCCTTTTTTTCTGCGCGTAATCTGCTGCTTGCAAACAAAAAAACCACCGC
TACCAGCGGTGGTTTGTTTGCCGGATCAAGAGCTACCAACTCTTTTTCCGAAGGTAACTGGCTTCAGCAG
AGCGCAGATACCAAATACTGTCCTTCTAGTGTAGCCGTAGTTAGGCCACCACTTCAAGAACTCTGTAGCA
CCGCCTACATACCTCGCTCTGCTAATCCTGTTACCAGTGGCTGCTGCCAGTGGCGATAAGTCGTGTCTTA
CCGGGTTGGACTCAAGACGATAGTTACCGGATAAGGCGCAGCGGTCGGGCTGAACGGGGGGTTCGTGCAC
ACAGCCCAGCTTGGAGCGAACGACCTACACCGAACTGAGATACCTACAGCGTGAGCTATGAGAAAGCGCC
ACGCTTCCCGAAGGGAGAAAGGCGGACAGGTATCCGGTAAGCGGCAGGGTCGGAACAGGAGAGCGCACGA
GGGAGCTTCCAGGGGGAAACGCCTGGTATCTTTATAGTCCTGTCGGGTTTCGCCACCTCTGACTTGAGCG
TCGATTTTTGTGATGCTCGTCAGGGGGGCGGAGCCTATGGAAAAACGCCAGCAACGCGGCCTTTTTACGG
TTCCTGGCCTTTTGCTGGCCTTTTGCTCACATGTTCTTTCCTGCGTTATCCCCTGATTCTGTGGATAACC
GTATTACCGCCTTTGAGTGAGCTGATACCGCTCGCCGCAGCCGAACGACCGAGCGCAGCGAGTCAGTGAG
CGAGGAAGCGGAAGAGCGCCTGATGCGGTATTTTCTCCTTACGCATCTGTGCGGTATTTCACACCGCAAT
GGTGCACTCTCAGTACAATCTGCTCTGATGCCGCATAGTTAAGCCAGTATACACTCCGCTATCGCTACGT
GACTGGGTCATGGCTGCGCCCCGACACCCGCCAACACCCGCTGACGCGCCCTGACGGGCTTGTCTGCTCC
CGGCATCCGCTTACAGACAAGCTGTGACCGTCTCCGGGAGCTGCATGTGTCAGAGGTTTTCACCGTCATC
ACCGAAACGCGCGAGGCAGCTGCGGTAAAGCTCATCAGCGTGGTCGTGAAGCGATTCACAGATGTCTGCC
TGTTCATCCGCGTCCAGCTCGTTGAGTTTCTCCAGAAGCGTTAATGTCTGGCTTCTGATAAAGCGGGCCA
TGTTAAGGGCGGTTTTTTCCTGTTTGGTCACTGATGCCTCCGTGTAAGGGGGATTTCTGTTCATGGGGGT
AATGATACCGATGAAACGAGAGAGGATGCTCACGATACGGGTTACTGATGATGAACATGCCCGGTTACTG
GAACGTTGTGAGGGTAAACAACTGGCGGTATGGATGCGGCGGGACCAGAGAAAAATCACTCAGGGTCAAT
GCCAGCGCTTCGTTAATACAGATGTAGGTGTTCCACAGGGTAGCCAGCAGCATCCTGCGATGCAGATCCG
GAACATAATGGTGCAGGGCGCTGACTTCCGCGTTTCCAGACTTTACGAAACACGGAAACCGAAGACCATT
CATGTTGTTGCTCAGGTCGCAGACGTTTTGCAGCAGCAGTCGCTTCACGTTCGCTCGCGTATCGGTGATT
CATTCTGCTAACCAGTAAGGCAACCCCGCCAGCCTAGCCGGGTCCTCAACGACAGGAGCACGATCATGCT
AGTCATGCCCCGCGCCCACCGGAAGGAGCTGACTGGGTTGAAGGCTCTCAAGGGCATCGGTCGAGATCCC
GGTGCCTAATGAGTGAGCTAACTTACATTAATTGCGTTGCGCTCACTGCCCGCTTTCCAGTCGGGAAACC
TGTCGTGCCAGCTGCATTAATGAATCGGCCAACGCGCGGGGAGAGGCGGTTTGCGTATTGGGCGCCAGGG
TGGTTTTTCTTTTCACCAGTGAGACGGGCAACAGCTGATTGCCCTTCACCGCCTGGCCCTGAGAGAGTTG
CAGCAAGCGGTCCACGCTGGTTTGCCCCAGCAGGCGAAAATCCTGTTTGATGGTGGTTAACGGCGGGATA
TAACATGAGCTGTCTTCGGTATCGTCGTATCCCACTACCGAGATGTCCGCACCAACGCGCAGCCCGGACT
CGGTAATGGCGCGCATTGCGCCCAGCGCCATCTGATCGTTGGCAACCAGCATCGCAGTGGGAACGATGCC
CTCATTCAGCATTTGCATGGTTTGTTGAAAACCGGACATGGCACTCCAGTCGCCTTCCCGTTCCGCTATC
GGCTGAATTTGATTGCGAGTGAGATATTTATGCCAGCCAGCCAGACGCAGACGCGCCGAGACAGAACTTA
ATGGGCCCGCTAACAGCGCGATTTGCTGGTGACCCAATGCGACCAGATGCTCCACGCCCAGTCGCGTACC
GTCTTCATGGGAGAAAATAATACTGTTGATGGGTGTCTGGTCAGAGACATCAAGAAATAACGCCGGAACA
TTAGTGCAGGCAGCTTCCACAGCAATGGCATCCTGGTCATCCAGCGGATAGTTAATGATCAGCCCACTGA
CGCGTTGCGCGAGAAGATTGTGCACCGCCGCTTTACAGGCTTCGACGCCGCTTCGTTCTACCATCGACAC
CACCACGCTGGCACCCAGTTGATCGGCGCGAGATTTAATCGCCGCGACAATTTGCGACGGCGCGTGCAGG
GCCAGACTGGAGGTGGCAACGCCAATCAGCAACGACTGTTTGCCCGCCAGTTGTTGTGCCACGCGGTTGG
GAATGTAATTCAGCTCCGCCATCGCCGCTTCCACTTTTTCCCGCGTTTTCGCAGAAACGTGGCTGGCCTG
GTTCACCACGCGGGAAACGGTCTGATAAGAGACACCGGCATACTCTGCGACATCGTATAACGTTACTGGT
TTCACATTCACCACCCTGAATTGACTCTCTTCCGGGCGCTATCATGCCATACCGCGAAAGGTTTTGCGCC
ATTCGATGGTGTCCGGGATCTCGACGCTCTCCCTTATGCGACTCCTGCATTAGGAAGCAGCCCAGTAGTA
GGTTGAGGCCGTTGAGCACCGCCGCCGCAAGGAATGGTGCATGCAAGGAGATGGCGCCC
Features (pLannotate 1.2.2; 21 found; start..end, strand, type, name):
    197..215     +  promoter       T7 promoter: promoter for bacteriophage T7 RNA polymerase
    216..240     +  protein_bind   lac operator: The lac repressor binds to the lac operator to inhibit transcription in E. coli. This inhibition can be relieved by adding lactose or isopropyl-β-D-thiogalactopyranoside (IPTG). lac repressor encoded by lacI
    255..277     +  RBS            RBS: efficient ribosome binding site from bacteriophage T7 gene 10 (Olins and Rangwala, 1989)
    284..1633    +  CDS            LANCL2: LANC2_HUMAN - Also known as GPR69B, TASP. Experimental evidence at protein level: Swiss-Prot protein existence level 1. Necessary for abscisic acid (ABA) binding on the cell membrane and activation of the ABA signaling pathway in granulocytes. From Homo sapiens (Human).
   1717..1735    +  promoter       T7 promoter: promoter for bacteriophage T7 RNA polymerase
   1736..1760    +  protein_bind   lac operator: The lac repressor binds to the lac operator to inhibit transcription in E. coli. This inhibition can be relieved by adding lactose or isopropyl-β-D-thiogalactopyranoside (IPTG). lac repressor encoded by lacI
   1869..1910    +  CDS            S-Tag (fragment): affinity and epitope tag derived from pancreatic ribonuclease A
   1940..1957    +  CDS            SET1 (fragment): solubility-enhancement tag derived from T7 phage gene 10B
   1965..2012    +  terminator     T7 terminator: transcription terminator for bacteriophage T7 RNA polymerase
   2049..2504    +  rep_origin     f1 ori (sequence partly withheld): f1 bacteriophage origin of replication; arrow indicates direction of (+) strand synthesis
   2619..3479    -  CDS            AmpR: β-lactamase; bla; confers resistance to ampicillin, carbenicillin, and related antibiotics
   3480..3572    -  promoter       AmpR promoter: bla
   3653..4241    +  rep_origin     ori: high-copy-number ColE1/pMB1/pBR322/pUC origin of replication
   4427..4566    -  misc_feature   bom: basis of mobility region from pBR322
   4668..4859    -  CDS            rop: Rop protein, which maintains plasmids at low copy number; rop
   4876..5256    +  CDS            YPB1_ECOLX: Protein predicted: Swiss-Prot protein existence level 4. From Escherichia coli.
   5318..5382    -  CDS            TcR (fragment): tetracycline efflux protein; tet; confers resistance to tetracycline
   5397..5418    -  protein_bind   CAP binding site: CAP binding activates transcription in the presence of cAMP. E. coli catabolite activator protein
   5431..6513    -  CDS            lacI: lac repressor; lacI; The lac repressor binds to the lac operator to inhibit transcription in E. coli. This inhibition can be relieved by adding lactose or isopropyl-β-D-thiogalactopyranoside (IPTG).
   6514..6591    -  promoter       lacI promoter: lacI
   6599..171     -  CDS            TcR (fragment) (across the origin): tetracycline efflux protein; tet; confers resistance to tetracycline
