[The description below was written by a language model from this plasmid's Addgene catalogue record and pLannotate feature annotations shown in this document.]
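Description:
pETDuet1-WT-LanCL2-C-Ter-His is a 6.7 kb bacterial expression plasmid built on the pETDuet-1 backbone, a dual-cassette T7 vector designed for IPTG-inducible protein production in E. coli strains that supply T7 RNA polymerase. It replicates from a ColE1/pBR322-type origin accompanied by the rop gene and bom region, which is consistent with its catalogued low copy number, and it is selected with ampicillin through the β-lactamase (AmpR) gene. An f1 phage origin is also present, along with short tetracycline-resistance gene fragments that are backbone remnants rather than functional markers. The plasmid carries its own lacI gene, so the lac repressor needed to hold the T7lac promoters off before induction is supplied in cis.

The payload is wild-type human LanCL2 (LanC-like protein 2), inserted by Gibson cloning into the first expression cassette. There it sits downstream of a T7 promoter, a lac operator and the strong T7 gene 10 ribosome binding site. The record describes a C-terminal hexahistidine tag on the insert, which allows nickel-affinity purification. The annotation does not mark the tag separately, but the listed insert size is slightly longer than the annotated LANCL2 coding region, as expected for a short tag and stop codon. The second T7 promoter/lac operator cassette appears to be empty, retaining only vector-derived S-Tag sequence ahead of the single T7 terminator. The stated purpose is expression of LanCL2 in bacterial cells. The associated publication concerns LanCL proteins adding glutathione to dehydroamino acids in proteins, so recombinant enzyme for biochemical study is the likely use.
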