Addgene plasmid #154186: pETDuet1-WT-LanCL2-C-Ter-His
Purpose: To express LanCL2 in bacterial cells
Depositing lab: Wilfred van der Donk. Depositing organization: University of Illinois at Urbana-Champaign. Publication: LanCLs add glutathione to dehydroamino acids generated at phosphorylated sites in the proteome. Lai KY, Galan SRG, Zeng Y, Zhou TH, He C, Raj R, Riedl J, Liu S, Chooi KP, Garg N, Zeng M, Jones LH, Hutchings GJ, Mohammed S, Nair SK, Chen J, Davis BG, van der Donk WA. Cell. 2021 Apr 27. pii: S0092-8674(21)00436-0. doi: 10.1016/j.cell.2021.04.001. PubMed 33932340.
Backbone
  Vector backbone: pETDuet-1
  Vector type: Bacterial Expression
Growth in bacteria
  Bacterial resistance: Ampicillin, 100 μg/mL
  Growth temperature: 37°C
  Growth strain: DH5alpha
  Copy number: Low Copy
Gene/Insert
  Gene/Insert name: LanCL2 (alt name: LanC-like protein 2)
  Species: H. sapiens (human)
  Insert size (bp): 1368
  Tag / fusion protein: Hexahistidine (C terminal on insert)
  Cloning method: Gibson Cloning
  Sequencing primers: 5′ pET Upstream Primer 5′ (ATG CGT CCG GCG TAG A) 3’
Terms and licenses: Academic/Nonprofit Terms; Industry Terms: Not Available to Industry
How to cite: pETDuet1-WT-LanCL2-C-Ter-His was a gift from Wilfred van der Donk (Addgene plasmid # 154186 ; http://n2t.net/addgene:154186 ; RRID:Addgene_154186)
